LOCUS       Exported 4867 bp ds-DNA circular SYN 12-MAY-2021
DEFINITION  synthetic circular DNA
ACCESSION   .
VERSION     .
KEYWORDS    pMRBad-Z-CspGFP
SOURCE      synthetic DNA construct
  ORGANISM  synthetic DNA construct
REFERENCE   1 (bases 1 to 4867)
  AUTHORS   Blakeley BD, Chapman AM, McNaughton BR
  TITLE     Split-superpositive GFP reassembly is a fast, efficient, and robust
            method for detecting protein-protein interactions in vivo.
  JOURNAL   Mol Biosyst. 2012 Aug;8(8):2036-40. Epub 2012 Jun 12.
  PUBMED    22692102
REFERENCE   2 (bases 1 to 4867)
  AUTHORS   .
  TITLE     Direct Submission
  JOURNAL   Exported May 12, 2021 from SnapGene Server 1.1.58
            http://www.snapgene.com
FEATURES             Location/Qualifiers
     source          1..4867
                     /organism="synthetic DNA construct"
                     /mol_type="other DNA"
     primer_bind     complement(427..445)
                     /label=T7 Term
                     /note="T7 terminator, reverse primer"
     terminator      441..488
                     /label=T7 terminator
                     /note="transcription terminator for bacteriophage T7 RNA
                     polymerase"
     CDS             complement(1090..1905)
                     /codon_start=1
                     /gene="aph(3')-Ia"
                     /product="aminoglycoside phosphotransferase"
                     /label=KanR
                     /note="confers resistance to kanamycin in bacteria or G418
                     (Geneticin(R)) in eukaryotes"
                     /translation="MSHIQRETSCSRPRLNSNMDADLYGYKWARDNVGQSGATIYRLYG
                     KPDAPELFLKHGKGSVANDVTDEMVRLNWLTEFMPLPTIKHFIRTPDDAWLLTTAIPGK
                     TAFQVLEEYPDSGENIVDALAVFLRRLHSIPVCNCPFNSDRVFRLAQAQSRMNNGLVDA
                     SDFDDERNGWPVEQVWKEMHKLLPFSPDSVVTHGDFSLDNLIFDEGKLIGCIDVGRVGI
                     ADRYQDLAILWNCLGEFSPSLQKRLFQKYGIDNPDMNKLQFHLMLDEFF"
     primer_bind     1813..1832
                     /label=Kan-R
                     /note="Kanamycin resistance gene, reverse primer"
     primer_bind     1897..1916
                     /label=pENTR-R
                     /note="pENTR vectors, reverse primer"
     primer_bind     complement(2366..2383)
                     /label=L4440
                     /note="L4440 vector, forward primer"
     rep_origin      complement(2500..3044)
                     /direction=LEFT
                     /label=p15A ori
                     /note="Plasmids containing the medium-copy-number p15A
                     origin of replication can be propagated in E. coli cells
                     that contain a second plasmid with the ColE1 origin. "
     primer_bind     complement(2580..2599)
                     /label=pBR322ori-F
                     /note="pBR322 origin, forward primer"
     CDS             complement(3624..4502)
                     /codon_start=1
                     /gene="araC"
                     /product="L-arabinose regulatory protein"
                     /label=araC
                     /translation="MAEAQNDPLLPGYSFNAHLVAGLTPIEANGYLDFFIDRPLGMKGY
                     ILNLTIRGQGVVKNQGREFVCRPGDILLFPPGEIHHYGRHPEAREWYHQWVYFRPRAYW
                     HEWLNWPSIFANTGFFRPDEAHQPHFSDLFGQIINAGQGEGRYSELLAINLLEQLLLRR
                     MEAINESLHPPMDNRVREACQYISDHLADSNFDIASVAQHVCLSPSRLSHLFRQQLGIS
                     VLSWREDQRISQAKLLLSTTRMPIATVGRNVGFDDQLYFSRVFKKCTGASPSEFRAGCE
                     EKVNDVAVKLS"
     promoter        4529..4813
                     /gene="araBAD"
                     /label=araBAD promoter
                     /note="promoter of the L-arabinose operon of E. coli; the
                     araC regulatory gene is transcribed in the opposite
                     direction (Guzman et al., 1995)"
     primer_bind     4736..4755
                     /label=pBAD Forward
                     /note="For vectors with E. coli araBAD promoter, forward
                     primer"
     RBS             4840..4862
                     /note="efficient ribosome binding site from bacteriophage
                     T7 gene 10 (Olins and Rangwala, 1989)"
ORIGIN
        1 ccatggcaag cgagcagctg gaaaagaagt tacaagccct ggagaaaaaa cttgctcagc
       61 tggaatggaa aaaccaagca ttggaaaaaa aactcgcgca gacgtcgggt ggaagcggta
      121 agaatggtat caaggcaaaa ttcaaaattc gccataacgt gaaagacggc agcgttcaat
      181 tagcggatca ttatcaacaa aacacgccga ttggtcgcgg gcctgtactg ttacctcgca
      241 accactacct gagcacccgt tctaaactga gcaaagatcc gaaagaaaaa cgcgatcaca
      301 tggttctgtt agaattcgtg accgctgcag gcattaagca cggacgcgac gaacgctaca
      361 agtaatgtac aactaaggat ccggctgcta acaaagcccg aaaggaagct gagttggctg
      421 ctgccaccgc tgagcaataa ctagcataac cccttggggc ctctaaacgg gtcttgaggg
      481 gttttttgct gaaaggagga actatatccg gatatccaca ggacgggtgt ggtcgccatg
      541 atggtgacca ccatttgccc catatcaccg tcggtactga tcccgtcgtc aataaaccga
      601 accgctacac cctgagcatc aaactctttt atcagttgga tcatgtcggc ggtgtcgcgg
      661 ccaagacggt cgagcttctt caccagaatg acatcacctt cctccacctt catcctcagc
      721 aaatccagcc cttcccgatc tgttgaactg ccggatgcct tgtcggtaaa gatgcggtta
      781 gcttttaccc ctgcatcttt gagcgctgag gtctgcctcg tgaagaaggt gttgctgact
      841 cataccaggc ctgaatcgcc ccatcatcca gccagaaagt gagggagcca cggttgatga
      901 gagctttgtt gtaggtggac cagttggtga ttttgaactt ttgctttgcc acggaacggt
      961 ctgcgttgtc gggaagatgc gtgatctgat ccttcaactc agcaaaagtt cgatttattc
     1021 aacaaagccg ccgtcccgtc aagtcagcgt aatgctctgc cagtgttaca accaattaac
     1081 caattctgat tagaaaaact catcgagcat caaatgaaac tgcaatttat tcatatcagg
     1141 attatcaata ccatattttt gaaaaagccg tttctgtaat gaaggagaaa actcaccgag
     1201 gcagttccat aggatggcaa gatcctggta tcggtctgcg attccgactc gtccaacatc
     1261 aatacaacct attaatttcc cctcgtcaaa aataaggtta tcaagtgaga aatcaccatg
     1321 agtgacgact gaatccggtg agaatggcaa aagcttatgc atttctttcc agacttgttc
     1381 aacaggccag ccattacgct cgtcatcaaa atcactcgca tcaaccaaac cgttattcat
     1441 tcgtgattgc gcctgagcga gacgaaatac gcgatcgctg ttaaaaggac aattacaaac
     1501 aggaatcgaa tgcaaccggc gcaggaacac tgccagcgca tcaacaatat tttcacctga
     1561 atcaggatat tcttctaata cctggaatgc tgttttcccg gggatcgcag tggtgagtaa
     1621 ccatgcatca tcaggagtac ggataaaatg cttgatggtc ggaagaggca taaattccgt
     1681 cagccagttt agtctgacca tctcatctgt aacatcattg gcaacgctac ctttgccatg
     1741 tttcagaaac aactctggcg catcgggctt cccatacaat cgatagattg tcgcacctga
     1801 ttgcccgaca ttatcgcgag cccatttata cccatataaa tcagcatcca tgttggaatt
     1861 taatcgcggc ctcgagcaag acgtttcccg ttgaatatgg ctcataacac cccttgtatt
     1921 actgtttatg taagcagaca gttttattgt tcatgatgat atatttttat cttgtgcaat
     1981 gtaacatcag agattttgag acacaacgtg gctttgttga ataaatcgaa cttttgctga
     2041 gttgaaggat cagatcacgc atcttcccga caacgcagac cgttccgtgg caaagcaaaa
     2101 gttcaaaatc accaactggt ccacctacaa caaagctctc atcaaccgtg gctccctcac
     2161 tttctggctg gatgatgggg cgattcaggc ctggtatgag tcagcaacac cttcttcacg
     2221 aggcagacct cagcgctagc ggagtgtata ctggcttact atgttggcac tgatgagggt
     2281 gtcagtgaag tgcttcatgt ggcaggagaa aaaaggctgc accggtgcgt cagcagaata
     2341 tgtgatacag gatatattcc gcttcctcgc tcactgactc gctacgctcg gtcgttcgac
     2401 tgcggcgagc ggaaatggct tacgaacggg gcggagattt cctggaagat gccaggaaga
     2461 tacttaacag ggaagtgaga gggccgcggc aaagccgttt ttccataggc tccgcccccc
     2521 tgacaagcat cacgaaatct gacgctcaaa tcagtggtgg cgaaacccga caggactata
     2581 aagataccag gcgtttcccc tggcggctcc ctcgtgcgct ctcctgttcc tgcctttcgg
     2641 tttaccggtg tcattccgct gttatggccg cgtttgtctc attccacgcc tgacactcag
     2701 ttccgggtag gcagttcgct ccaagctgga ctgtatgcac gaaccccccg ttcagtccga
     2761 ccgctgcgcc ttatccggta actatcgtct tgagtccaac ccggaaagac atgcaaaagc
     2821 accactggca gcagccactg gtaattgatt tagaggagtt agtcttgaag tcatgcgccg
     2881 gttaaggcta aactgaaagg acaagttttg gtgactgcgc tcctccaagc cagttacctc
     2941 ggttcaaaga gttggtagct cagagaacct tcgaaaaacc gccctgcaag gcggtttttt
     3001 cgttttcaga gcaagagatt acgcgcagac caaaacgatc tcaagaagat catcttatta
     3061 aggggtctga cgctcagtgg aacgaaaact cacgttaagg gattttggtc atgagattat
     3121 caaaaaggat cttcacctag atccttttaa attaaaaatg aagttttaaa tcaatctaaa
     3181 gtatatatga gtaaacttgg tctgacagtt accaatgctt aatcagtgag gcacctatct
     3241 cagcgatctg tctatttcgt tcatccatag ttgcctgact ccccgtcgtg tagataacta
     3301 cgatacggga gggcttacca tctggcccca gtgctgcaat gataccgcga gacccacgct
     3361 caccggctcc agatttatca gcaataaacc agccagccgg aagggccgag cgcagaagtg
     3421 gtcctgcaac tttatccgcc tccatccagt ctattaattg ttgccgggaa gctagagtaa
     3481 gtagttcgcc agttaatagt ttgcgcaacg ttgttgccat tgctgcagat cgatgcataa
     3541 tgtgcctgtc aaatggacga agcagggatt ctgcaaaccc tatgctactc cgtcaagccg
     3601 tcaattgtct gattcgttac caattatgac aacttgacgg ctacatcatt cactttttct
     3661 tcacaaccgg cacggaactc gctcgggctg gccccggtgc attttttaaa tacccgcgag
     3721 aaatagagtt gatcgtcaaa accaacattg cgaccgacgg tggcgatagg catccgggtg
     3781 gtgctcaaaa gcagcttcgc ctggctgata cgttggtcct cgcgccagct taagacgcta
     3841 atccctaact gctggcggaa aagatgtgac agacgcgacg gcgacaagca aacatgctgt
     3901 gcgacgctgg cgatatcaaa attgctgtct gccaggtgat cgctgatgta ctgacaagcc
     3961 tcgcgtaccc gattatccat cggtggatgg agcgactcgt taatcgcttc catgcgccgc
     4021 agtaacaatt gctcaagcag atttatcgcc agcagctccg aatagcgccc ttccccttgc
     4081 ccggcgttaa tgatttgccc aaacaggtcg ctgaaatgcg gctggtgcgc ttcatccggg
     4141 cgaaagaacc ccgtattggc aaatattgac ggccagttaa gccattcatg ccagtaggcg
     4201 cgcggacgaa agtaaaccca ctggtgatac cattcgcgag cctccggatg acgaccgtag
     4261 tgatgaatct ctcctggcgg gaacagcaaa atatcacccg gtcggcaaac aaattctcgt
     4321 ccctgatttt tcaccacccc ctgaccgcga atggtgagat tgagaatata acctttcatt
     4381 cccagcggtc ggtcgataaa aaaatcgaga taaccgttgg cctcaatcgg cgttaaaccc
     4441 gccaccagat gggcattaaa cgagtatccc ggcagcaggg gatcattttg cgcttcagcc
     4501 atacttttca tactcccgcc attcagagaa gaaaccaatt gtccatattg catcagacat
     4561 tgccgtcact gcgtctttta ctggctcttc tcgctaacca aaccggtaac cccgcttatt
     4621 aaaagcattc tgtaacaaag cgggaccaaa gccatgacaa aaacgcgtaa caaaagtgtc
     4681 tataatcacg gcagaaaagt ccacattgat tatttgcacg gcgtcacact ttgctatgcc
     4741 atagcatttt tatccataag attagcggat cctacctgac gctttttatc gcaactctct
     4801 actgtttctc catacccgtt tttttgggct agaaataatt ttgtttaact ttaagaagga
     4861 gatatac
//
