[The description below was written by a language model from this plasmid's Addgene catalogue record and the feature table of its GenBank file.]
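Description:
pMRBad-Z-CspGFP is a 4,867 bp bacterial expression plasmid built on the pMRBAD backbone for arabinose-inducible protein production in E. coli. It replicates from a medium-copy p15A origin and is selected with kanamycin through the aph(3')-Ia aminoglycoside phosphotransferase gene. Because p15A is compatible with ColE1-type origins, the plasmid can be maintained in the same cell as a second, ColE1-based plasmid. That arrangement suits a two-plasmid assay in which each partner carries one half of a split reporter.

The payload is a synthetic insert of about 371 bp, cloned between NcoI and BsrGI sites that are both retained. It encodes a leucine zipper peptide (Z') fused to the C-terminal fragment of superpositive GFP, a supercharged GFP variant. Expression is driven by the araBAD promoter, with the divergently transcribed araC regulator on the same plasmid to provide repression without arabinose and activation with it. A bacteriophage T7 gene 10 ribosome binding site sits just upstream of the cloning position, and a T7 terminator lies downstream.

The full-length feature table does not annotate the fusion coding sequence itself. By position it falls across the numbering origin, between the RBS and the terminator. A second, partial record of 943 bp covers only the promoter and RBS region and adds no further features.

According to the associated publication, the construct serves in split-superpositive GFP reassembly. In this in vivo assay, association of interacting partners, here presumably the Z' zipper and a complementary zipper on the N-terminal fragment, brings the GFP halves together and restores fluorescence.
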