Addgene plasmid #40730: pMRBad-Z-CspGFP
Depositing lab: Brian McNaughton. Depositing organization: Colorado State University, Fort Collins. Publication: Split-superpositive GFP reassembly is a fast, efficient, and robust method for detecting protein-protein interactions in vivo. Blakeley BD, Chapman AM, McNaughton BR. Mol Biosyst. 2012 Aug;8(8):2036-40. Epub 2012 Jun 12. 10.1039/c2mb25130b PubMed 22692102.
Backbone
  Vector backbone: pMRBAD
  Backbone size w/o insert (bp): 4496
  Total vector size (bp): 4867
  Vector type: Bacterial Expression
Growth in bacteria
  Bacterial resistance: Kanamycin, 50 μg/mL
  Growth temperature: 37°C
  Growth strain: DH10B
  Copy number: Unknown
Gene/Insert
  Gene/Insert name: Leucine Zipper prime - C super positive Green Fluorescent Protein (alt name: Z'-CspGFP)
  Species: Synthetic
  Insert size (bp): 371
  Promoter: pBad
  Cloning method: Restriction Enzyme; 5′ cloning site NcoI (not destroyed); 3′ cloning site BsrGI (not destroyed)
  Sequencing primers: 5′ GCACGGCGTCACACTTTGC; 3′ GCAAAAAACCCCTCAAGACCCG
Terms and licenses: Academic/Nonprofit Terms; Industry Terms: Not Available to Industry
How to cite: pMRBad-Z-CspGFP was a gift from Brian McNaughton (Addgene plasmid # 40730 ; http://n2t.net/addgene:40730 ; RRID:Addgene_40730)
