LOCUS       Exported 943 bp ds-DNA linear SYN 20-MAY-2021
DEFINITION  synthetic linear DNA
ACCESSION   .
VERSION     .
KEYWORDS    pMRBad-Z-CspGFP
SOURCE      synthetic DNA construct
  ORGANISM  synthetic DNA construct
REFERENCE   1 (bases 1 to 943)
  AUTHORS   Blakeley BD, Chapman AM, McNaughton BR
  TITLE     Split-superpositive GFP reassembly is a fast, efficient, and robust
            method for detecting protein-protein interactions in vivo.
  JOURNAL   Mol Biosyst. 2012 Aug;8(8):2036-40. Epub 2012 Jun 12.
  PUBMED    22692102
REFERENCE   2 (bases 1 to 943)
  AUTHORS   .
  TITLE     Direct Submission
  JOURNAL   Exported May 20, 2021 from SnapGene Server 1.1.58
            http://www.snapgene.com
FEATURES             Location/Qualifiers
     source          1..943
                     /organism="synthetic DNA construct"
                     /mol_type="other DNA"
     RBS             414..436
                     /note="efficient ribosome binding site from bacteriophage
                     T7 gene 10 (Olins and Rangwala, 1989)"
     promoter        complement(463..747)
                     /gene="araBAD"
                     /label=araBAD promoter
                     /note="promoter of the L-arabinose operon of E. coli; the
                     araC regulatory gene is transcribed in the opposite
                     direction (Guzman et al., 1995)"
     primer_bind     complement(521..540)
                     /label=pBAD Forward
                     /note="For vectors with E. coli araBAD promoter, forward
                     primer"
ORIGIN
        1 cttcctttcg ggctttgtta gcagccggat ccttagttgt acattacttg tagcgttcgt
       61 cgcgtccgtg cttaatgcct gcagcggtca cgaattctaa cagaaccatg tgatcgcgtt
      121 tttctttcgg atctttgctc agtttagaac gggtgctcag gtagtggttg cgaggtaaca
      181 gtacaggccc gcgaccaatc ggcgtgtttt gttgataatg atccgctaat tgaacgctgc
      241 cgtctttcac gttatggcga attttgaatt ttgccttgat accattctta ccgcttccac
      301 ccgacgtctg cgcgagtttt ttttccaatg cttggttttt ccattccagc tgagcaagtt
      361 ttttctccag ggcttgtaac ttcttttcca gctgctcgct tgccatgggt atatctcctt
      421 cttaaagtta aacaaaatta tttctagccc aaaaaaacgg gtatggagaa acagtagaga
      481 gttgcgataa aaagcgtcag gtaggatccg ctaatcttat ggataaaaat gctatggcat
      541 agcaaagtgt gacgccgtgc aaataatcaa tgtggacttt tctgccgtga ttatagacac
      601 ttttgttacg cgtttttgtc atggctttgg tcccgctttg ttacagaatg cttttaataa
      661 gcggggttac cggtttggtt agcgagaaga gccagtaaaa gacgcagtga cggcaatgtc
      721 tgatgcaata tggacaattg gtttcttctc tgaatggcgg gagtatgaaa agtatggctg
      781 aagcgcaaaa tgatcccctg ctgccgggat actcgtttaa tgcccatctg gtggcgggtt
      841 taacgccgat tgaggccaac ggttatctcg atttttttat cgaccgaccg ctgggaatga
      901 aaggttatat tctcaatctc accattcgcg gtcagggggt ggt
//
