>Addgene plasmid #40730 | pMRBad-Z-CspGFP | addgene partial sequence | sequence record 157772 | pRJPaph-F1 5'-AAGTGGTCCTGCAACTTTATCC-3'
GCTAGAGTAAGTAGTTCGCCAGTTAATAGTTTGCGCAACGTTGTTGCCATTGCTGCAGATCGATGCATAA
TGTGCCTGTCAAATGGACGAAGCAGGGATTCTGCAAACCCTATGCTACTCCGTCAAGCCGTCAATTGTCT
GATTCGTTACCAATTATGACAACTTGACGGCTACATCATTCACTTTTTCTTCACAACCGGCACGGAACTC
GCTCGGGCTGGCCCCGGTGCATTTTTTAAATACCCGCGAGAAATAGAGTTGATCGTCAAAACCAACATTG
CGACCGACGGTGGCGATAGGCATCCGGGTGGTGCTCAAAAGCAGCTTCGCCTGGCTGATACGTTGGTCCT
CGCGCCAGCTTAAGACGCTAATCCCTAACTGCTGGCGGAAAAGATGTGACAGACGCGACGGCGACAAGCA
AACATGCTGTGCGACGCTGGCGATATCAAAATTGCTGTCTGCCAGGTGATCGCTGATGTACTGACAAGCC
TCGCGTACCCGATTATCCATCGGTGGATGGAGCGACTCGTTAATCGCTTCCATGCGCCGCAGTAACAATT
GCTCAAGCAGATTTATCGCCAGCAGCTCCGAATAGCGCCCTTCCCCTTGCCCGGCGTTAATGATTTGCCC
AAACAGGTCGCTGAAATGCGGCTGGTGCGCTTCATCCGGGCGAAAGAACCCCGTATTGGCAAATATTGAC
GGCCAGTTAAGCCATTCATGCCAGTAGGCGCGCGGACGAAAGTAAACCCACTGGTGATACCATTCGCGAG
CCTCCGGATGACGACCGTAGTGATGAATCTCTCCTGGCGGGAACAGCAAAATATCACCCGGTCGGCAAAC
A
